Addgene plasmid #127195: RP1B FUS 1-163 QQ4xSS #2
Purpose: Protein expression for affinity purification
Depositing lab: Nicolas Fawzi. Depositing organization: Brown University. Publication: Molecular interactions underlying liquid-liquid phase separation of the FUS low-complexity domain. Murthy AC, Dignon GL, Kan Y, Zerze GH, Parekh SH, Mittal J, Fawzi NL. Nat Struct Mol Biol. 2019 Jul;26(7):637-648. doi: 10.1038/s41594-019-0250-x. Epub 2019 Jul 1. PubMed 31270472.
Backbone
  Vector backbone: RP1B
  Vector type: Bacterial Expression
Growth in bacteria
  Bacterial resistance: Kanamycin, 50 μg/mL
  Growth temperature: 37°C
  Growth strain: DH5alpha
  Copy number: High Copy
Gene/Insert
  Gene/Insert name: FUS 1-163 QQ4xSS #2 (alt name: FUS LC QQ4xSS #2)
  Species: H. sapiens (human)
  Mutation: QQ4xSS #2:Q8S, Q9S, Q60S, Q62S, Q102, Q103, Q139S, Q140S
  Entrez Gene: FUS (a.k.a. ALS6, ETM4, FUS1, HNRNPP2, POMP75, TLS, altFUS)
  Tag / fusion protein: hexahistidine (N terminal on backbone)
  Cloning method: Restriction Enzyme; 5′ cloning site NdeI (destroyed during cloning); 3′ cloning site XhoI (not destroyed)
  Sequencing primers: 5′ T7; 3′ T7 term
Terms and licenses: Academic/Nonprofit Terms; Industry Terms: Not Available to Industry
How to cite: RP1B FUS 1-163 QQ4xSS #2 was a gift from Nicolas Fawzi (Addgene plasmid # 127195 ; http://n2t.net/addgene:127195 ; RRID:Addgene_127195)
