[The description below was written by a language model from this plasmid's Addgene catalogue record and pLannotate feature annotations shown in this document.]
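Description:
RP1B FUS 1-163 QQ4xSS #2 is a bacterial expression plasmid of about 5.8 kb, built on the RP1B backbone, for producing a mutant form of the human FUS low-complexity domain in E. coli and purifying it by affinity chromatography. It is selected with kanamycin through an aph(3')-Ia KanR gene and replicates from a ColE1/pMB1-type origin. The catalogue lists it as high copy, although the feature table also annotates rop and the pBR322 bom region, as is typical of pET-like vectors. An f1 origin and leftover fragments of a tetracycline resistance gene are also annotated; these fragments are backbone remnants rather than a working marker.

The expression cassette consists of a T7 promoter followed by a lac operator and the T7 gene 10 ribosome binding site, with a plasmid-borne lacI gene supplying repressor. Expression therefore requires a host that provides T7 RNA polymerase and is inducible with IPTG. The reading frame begins with a backbone-encoded N-terminal hexahistidine tag, followed by FUS residues 1–163, cloned between NdeI (destroyed during cloning) and XhoI, with a T7 terminator downstream. The insert carries four pairs of glutamine-to-serine substitutions: Q8S/Q9S, Q60S/Q62S, Q139S/Q140S, and positions Q102/Q103, for which the record omits the replacement residue, though the construct name implies serine. A second His-tag fragment and a short SET1-like fragment are annotated downstream of the insert, and the record does not say whether these are translated. The associated work concerns the molecular interactions behind liquid-liquid phase separation of the FUS low-complexity domain, so this variant presumably tests the contribution of glutamine residues.
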