Features (pLannotate 1.2.2; 20 found; start..end, strand, type, name):
    145..163     +  promoter       T7 promoter: promoter for bacteriophage T7 RNA polymerase
    164..188     +  protein_bind   lac operator: The lac repressor binds to the lac operator to inhibit transcription in E. coli. This inhibition can be relieved by adding lactose or isopropyl-β-D-thiogalactopyranoside (IPTG). lac repressor encoded by lacI
    203..225     +  RBS            RBS: efficient ribosome binding site from bacteriophage T7 gene 10 (Olins and Rangwala, 1989)
    250..267     +  CDS            7xHis (fragment): 6xHis affinity tag
    289..747     +  CDS            FUS (fragment): FUS_HUMAN - Also known as TLS. Experimental evidence at protein level: Swiss-Prot protein existence level 1. DNA/RNA-binding protein that plays a role in various cellular processes such as transcription regulation, RNA splicing, RNA transport, DNA repair and damage response (PubMed:27731383). Binds to nascent pre-mRNAs and acts as a molecular mediator between RNA polymerase II and U1 small nuclear ribonucleoprotein thereby coupling transcription and splicing (PubMed:26124092). Binds also its own pre- mRNA and autoregulates its expression; this autoregulation mechanism is mediated by non-sense-
    787..804     +  CDS            9xHis (fragment): 9xHis affinity tag
    814..863     +  CDS            SET1 (fragment): solubility-enhancement tag derived from T7 phage gene 10B
    871..918     +  terminator     T7 terminator: transcription terminator for bacteriophage T7 RNA polymerase
    955..1383    +  rep_origin     f1 ori (sequence partly withheld): f1 bacteriophage origin of replication; arrow indicates direction of (+) strand synthesis
   1436..1493    +  promoter       AmpR promoter (fragment): bla
   1502..2317    -  CDS            KanR: aminoglycoside phosphotransferase; aph(3')-Ia; confers resistance to kanamycin in bacteria or G418 (Geneticin®) in eukaryotes
   2439..3027    +  rep_origin     ori: high-copy-number ColE1/pMB1/pBR322/pUC origin of replication
   3213..3352    -  misc_feature   bom: basis of mobility region from pBR322
   3454..3645    -  CDS            rop: Rop protein, which maintains plasmids at low copy number; rop
   3662..4042    +  CDS            YPB1_ECOLX: Protein predicted: Swiss-Prot protein existence level 4. From Escherichia coli.
   4114..4405    -  CDS            TcR (fragment): tetracycline efflux protein; tet; confers resistance to tetracycline
   4420..4441    -  protein_bind   CAP binding site: CAP binding activates transcription in the presence of cAMP. E. coli catabolite activator protein
   4454..5536    -  CDS            lacI: lac repressor; lacI; The lac repressor binds to the lac operator to inhibit transcription in E. coli. This inhibition can be relieved by adding lactose or isopropyl-β-D-thiogalactopyranoside (IPTG).
   5537..5614    -  promoter       lacI promoter: lacI
   5622..123     -  CDS            TcR (fragment) (across the origin): tetracycline efflux protein; tet; confers resistance to tetracycline
>Addgene plasmid #127195 | RP1B FUS 1-163 QQ4xSS #2 | addgene full sequence | sequence record 246052 | Addgene NGS Result
GCGCTCATGAGCCCGAAGTGGCGAGCCCGATCTTCCCCATCGGTGATGTCGGCGATATAGGCGCCAGCAA
CCGCACCTGTGGCGCCGGTGATGCCGGCCACGATGCGTCCGGCGTAGAGGATCGAGATCTCGATCCCGCG
AAATTAATACGACTCACTATAGGGGAATTGTGAGCGGATAACAATTCCCCTCTAGAAATAATTTTGTTTA
ACTTTAAGAAGGAGATATACCATGGGCTCTGATAAAATTCATCACCATCACCATCACGAAAATCTTTATT
TTCAAGGTATGGCCTCAAACGATTATACCAGCAGCGCAACCCAAAGCTATGGGGCCTACCCCACCCAGCC
CGGGCAGGGCTATTCCCAGCAGAGCAGTCAGCCCTACGGACAGCAGAGTTACAGTGGTTATAGCCAGTCC
ACGGACACTTCAGGCTATGGCCAGAGCAGCTATTCTTCTTATGGCAGCAGCAGCAACACAGGCTATGGAA
CTCAGTCAACTCCCCAGGGATATGGCTCGACTGGCGGCTATGGCAGTAGCCAGAGCTCCCAATCGTCTTA
CGGGCAGCAGTCCTCCTATCCTGGCTATGGCAGCAGCCCAGCTCCCAGCAGCACCTCGGGAAGTTACGGT
AGCAGTTCTCAGAGCAGCAGCTATGGGCAGCCCCAGAGTGGGAGCTACAGCCAGCAGCCTAGCTATGGTG
GAAGCAGCCAAAGCTATGGACAGCAGCAAAGCTATAATCCCCCTCAGGGCTATGGACAGCAGAACCAGTA
CAACAGCTGACTCGAGCACCACCACCACCACCACTGAGATCCGGCTGCTAACAAAGCCCGAAAGGAAGCT
GAGTTGGCTGCTGCCACCGCTGAGCAATAACTAGCATAACCCCTTGGGGCCTCTAAACGGGTCTTGAGGG
GTTTTTTGCTGAAAGGAGGAACTATATCCGGATTGGCGAATGGG
[124 nt withheld, positions 955-1078]
C
[91 nt withheld, positions 1080-1170]
A
[49 nt withheld, positions 1172-1220]
CCTTTGACGTTGGAGTCCACGTTCTTT
[37 nt withheld, positions 1248-1284]
ACCCTATCTCGGTCTATTCTTTTGATTTATAAGGGATTTTGCCGATTTCGGCCTATTGGTTAAAAAATGA
GCTGATTTAACAAAAATTTAACGCGAATTTTAACAAAATATTAACGCTTACAATTTAGGTGGCACTTTTC
GGGGAAATGTGCGCGGAACCCCTATTTGTTTATTTTTCTAAATACATTCAAATATGTATCCGCTCATGAA
TTAATTCTTAGAAAAACTCATCGAGCATCAAATGAAACTGCAATTTATTCATATCAGGATTATCAATACC
ATATTTTTGAAAAAGCCGTTTCTGTAATGAAGGAGAAAACTCACCGAGGCAGTTCCATAGGATGGCAAGA
TCCTGGTATCGGTCTGCGATTCCGACTCGTCCAACATCAATACAACCTATTAATTTCCCCTCGTCAAAAA
TAAGGTTATCAAGTGAGAAATCACCATGAGTGACGACTGAATCCGGTGAGAATGGCAAAAGTTTATGCAT
TTCTTTCCAGACTTGTTCAACAGGCCAGCCATTACGCTCGTCATCAAAATCACTCGCATCAACCAAACCG
TTATTCATTCGTGATTGCGCCTGAGCGAGACGAAATACGCGATCGCTGTTAAAAGGACAATTACAAACAG
GAATCGAATGCAACCGGCGCAGGAACACTGCCAGCGCATCAACAATATTTTCACCTGAATCAGGATATTC
TTCTAATACCTGGAATGCTGTTTTCCCGGGGATCGCAGTGGTGAGTAACCATGCATCATCAGGAGTACGG
ATAAAATGCTTGATGGTCGGAAGAGGCATAAATTCCGTCAGCCAGTTTAGTCTGACCATCTCATCTGTAA
CATCATTGGCAACGCTACCTTTGCCATGTTTCAGAAACAACTCTGGCGCATCGGGCTTCCCATACAATCG
ATAGATTGTCGCACCTGATTGCCCGACATTATCGCGAGCCCATTTATACCCATATAAATCAGCATCCATG
TTGGAATTTAATCGCGGCCTAGAGCAAGACGTTTCCCGTTGAATATGGCTCATAACACCCCTTGTATTAC
TGTTTATGTAAGCAGACAGTTTTATTGTTCATGACCAAAATCCCTTAACGTGAGTTTTCGTTCCACTGAG
CGTCAGACCCCGTAGAAAAGATCAAAGGATCTTCTTGAGATCCTTTTTTTCTGCGCGTAATCTGCTGCTT
GCAAACAAAAAAACCACCGCTACCAGCGGTGGTTTGTTTGCCGGATCAAGAGCTACCAACTCTTTTTCCG
AAGGTAACTGGCTTCAGCAGAGCGCAGATACCAAATACTGTCCTTCTAGTGTAGCCGTAGTTAGGCCACC
ACTTCAAGAACTCTGTAGCACCGCCTACATACCTCGCTCTGCTAATCCTGTTACCAGTGGCTGCTGCCAG
TGGCGATAAGTCGTGTCTTACCGGGTTGGACTCAAGACGATAGTTACCGGATAAGGCGCAGCGGTCGGGC
TGAACGGGGGGTTCGTGCACACAGCCCAGCTTGGAGCGAACGACCTACACCGAACTGAGATACCTACAGC
GTGAGCTATGAGAAAGCGCCACGCTTCCCGAAGGGAGAAAGGCGGACAGGTATCCGGTAAGCGGCAGGGT
CGGAACAGGAGAGCGCACGAGGGAGCTTCCAGGGGGAAACGCCTGGTATCTTTATAGTCCTGTCGGGTTT
CGCCACCTCTGACTTGAGCGTCGATTTTTGTGATGCTCGTCAGGGGGGCGGAGCCTATGGAAAAACGCCA
GCAACGCGGCCTTTTTACGGTTCCTGGCCTTTTGCTGGCCTTTTGCTCACATGTTCTTTCCTGCGTTATC
CCCTGATTCTGTGGATAACCGTATTACCGCCTTTGAGTGAGCTGATACCGCTCGCCGCAGCCGAACGACC
GAGCGCAGCGAGTCAGTGAGCGAGGAAGCGGAAGAGCGCCTGATGCGGTATTTTCTCCTTACGCATCTGT
GCGGTATTTCACACCGCAATGGTGCACTCTCAGTACAATCTGCTCTGATGCCGCATAGTTAAGCCAGTAT
ACACTCCGCTATCGCTACGTGACTGGGTCATGGCTGCGCCCCGACACCCGCCAACACCCGCTGACGCGCC
CTGACGGGCTTGTCTGCTCCCGGCATCCGCTTACAGACAAGCTGTGACCGTCTCCGGGAGCTGCATGTGT
CAGAGGTTTTCACCGTCATCACCGAAACGCGCGAGGCAGCTGCGGTAAAGCTCATCAGCGTGGTCGTGAA
GCGATTCACAGATGTCTGCCTGTTCATCCGCGTCCAGCTCGTTGAGTTTCTCCAGAAGCGTTAATGTCTG
GCTTCTGATAAAGCGGGCCATGTTAAGGGCGGTTTTTTCCTGTTTGGTCACTGATGCCTCCGTGTAAGGG
GGATTTCTGTTCATGGGGGTAATGATACCGATGAAACGAGAGAGGATGCTCACGATACGGGTTACTGATG
ATGAACATGCCCGGTTACTGGAACGTTGTGAGGGTAAACAACTGGCGGTATGGATGCGGCGGGACCAGAG
AAAAATCACTCAGGGTCAATGCCAGCGCTTCGTTAATACAGATGTAGGTGTTCCACAGGGTAGCCAGCAG
CATCCTGCGATGCAGATCCGGAACATAATGGTGCAGGGCGCTGACTTCCGCGTTTCCAGACTTTACGAAA
CACGGAAACCGAAGACCATTCATGTTGTTGCTCAGGTCGCAGACGTTTTGCAGCAGCAGTCGCTTCACGT
TCGCTCGCGTATCGGTGATTCATTCTGCTAACCAGTAAGGCAACCCCGCCAGCCTAGCCGGGTCCTCAAC
GACAGGAGCACGATCATGCGCACCCGTGGGGCCGCCATGCCGGCGATAATGGCCTGCTTCTCGCCGAAAC
GTTTGGTGGCGGGACCAGTGACGAAGGCTTGAGCGAGGGCGTGCAAGATTCCGAATACCGCAAGCGACAG
GCCGATCATCGTCGCGCTCCAGCGAAAGCGGTCCTCGCCGAAAATGACCCAGAGCGCTGCCGGCACCTGT
CCTACGAGTTGCATGATAAAGAAGACAGTCATAAGTGCGGCGACGATAGTCATGCCCCGCGCCCACCGGA
AGGAGCTGACTGGGTTGAAGGCTCTCAAGGGCATCGGTCGAGATCCCGGTGCCTAATGAGTGAGCTAACT
TACATTAATTGCGTTGCGCTCACTGCCCGCTTTCCAGTCGGGAAACCTGTCGTGCCAGCTGCATTAATGA
ATCGGCCAACGCGCGGGGAGAGGCGGTTTGCGTATTGGGCGCCAGGGTGGTTTTTCTTTTCACCAGTGAG
ACGGGCAACAGCTGATTGCCCTTCACCGCCTGGCCCTGAGAGAGTTGCAGCAAGCGGTCCACGCTGGTTT
GCCCCAGCAGGCGAAAATCCTGTTTGATGGTGGTTAACGGCGGGATATAACATGAGCTGTCTTCGGTATC
GTCGTATCCCACTACCGAGATATCCGCACCAACGCGCAGCCCGGACTCGGTAATGGCGCGCATTGCGCCC
AGCGCCATCTGATCGTTGGCAACCAGCATCGCAGTGGGAACGATGCCCTCATTCAGCATTTGCATGGTTT
GTTGAAAACCGGACATGGCACTCCAGTCGCCTTCCCGTTCCGCTATCGGCTGAATTTGATTGCGAGTGAG
ATATTTATGCCAGCCAGCCAGACGCAGACGCGCCGAGACAGAACTTAATGGGCCCGCTAACAGCGCGATT
TGCTGGTGACCCAATGCGACCAGATGCTCCACGCCCAGTCGCGTACCGTCTTCATGGGAGAAAATAATAC
TGTTGATGGGTGTCTGGTCAGAGACATCAAGAAATAACGCCGGAACATTAGTGCAGGCAGCTTCCACAGC
AATGGCATCCTGGTCATCCAGCGGATAGTTAATGATCAGCCCACTGACGCGTTGCGCGAGAAGATTGTGC
ACCGCCGCTTTACAGGCTTCGACGCCGCTTCGTTCTACCATCGACACCACCACGCTGGCACCCAGTTGAT
CGGCGCGAGATTTAATCGCCGCGACAATTTGCGACGGCGCGTGCAGGGCCAGACTGGAGGTGGCAACGCC
AATCAGCAACGACTGTTTGCCCGCCAGTTGTTGTGCCACGCGGTTGGGAATGTAATTCAGCTCCGCCATC
GCCGCTTCCACTTTTTCCCGCGTTTTCGCAGAAACGTGGCTGGCCTGGTTCACCACGCGGGAAACGGTCT
GATAAGAGACACCGGCATACTCTGCGACATCGTATAACGTTACTGGTTTCACATTCACCACCCTGAATTG
ACTCTCTTCCGGGCGCTATCATGCCATACCGCGAAAGGTTTTGCGCCATTCGATGGTGTCCGGGATCTCG
ACGCTCTCCCTTATGCGACTCCTGCATTAGGAAGCAGCCCAGTAGTAGGTTGAGGCCGTTGAGCACCGCC
GCCGCAAGGAATGGTGCATGCAAGGAGATGGCGCCCAACAGTCCCCCGGCCACGGGGCCTGCCACCATAC
CCACGCCGAAACAA
