>Addgene plasmid #127195 | RP1B FUS 1-163 QQ4xSS #2 | depositor partial sequence | sequence record 243232 | Insert sequence
GAAGGAGATATACCATGGGCTCTGATAAAATTCATCACCATCACCATCACGAAAATCTTTATTTTCAAGG
TATGGCCTCAAACGATTATACCAGCAGCGCAACCCAAAGCTATGGGGCCTACCCCACCCAGCCCGGGCAG
GGCTATTCCCAGCAGAGCAGTCAGCCCTACGGACAGCAGAGTTACAGTGGTTATAGCCAGTCCACGGACA
CTTCAGGCTATGGCCAGAGCAGCTATTCTTCTTATGGCAGCAGCAGCAACACAGGCTATGGAACTCAGTC
AACTCCCCAGGGATATGGCTCGACTGGCGGCTATGGCAGTAGCCAGAGCTCCCAATCGTCTTACGGGCAG
CAGTCCTCCTATCCTGGCTATGGCAGCAGCCCAGCTCCCAGCAGCACCTCGGGAAGTTACGGTAGCAGTT
CTCAGAGCAGCAGCTATGGGCAGCCCCAGAGTGGGAGCTACAGCCAGCAGCCTAGCTATGGTGGAAGCAG
CCAAAGCTATGGACAGCAGCAAAGCTATAATCCCCCTCAGGGCTATGGACAGCAGAACCAGTACAACAGC
TGACTCGAG
